Addgene plasmid #55477: mTFP1-EB3
Purpose: Localization: MT End Binding Protein, Excitation: 462, Emission: 492
Depositing lab: Michael Davidson. Depositing organization: Florida State University, Tallahassee. Publication: Hue-shifted monomeric variants of Clavularia cyan fluorescent protein: identification of the molecular determinants of color and applications in fluorescence imaging. Ai HW, Olenych SG, Wong P, Davidson MW, Campbell RE. BMC Biol. 2008 Mar 6;6:13. doi: 10.1186/1741-7007-6-13. PubMed 18325109.
Backbone
  Vector backbone: mTFP1
  Backbone size w/o insert (bp): 4750
  Vector type: Mammalian Expression
  Selectable markers: Neomycin (select with G418)
Growth in bacteria
  Bacterial resistance: Kanamycin, 50 μg/mL
  Growth temperature: 37°C
  Growth strain: DH5alpha
  Copy number: High Copy
Gene/Insert
  Gene/Insert name: EB3 (alt name: NM_012326.2)
  Species: H. sapiens (human)
  Entrez Gene: MAPRE3 (a.k.a. EB3, EBF3, EBF3-S, RP3)
  Promoter: CMV
  Tag / fusion protein: mTFP1 (C terminal on backbone)
  Cloning method: Unknown
  Sequencing primers: 5′ CMV-F; 3′ SV40pA-R
Terms and licenses: Academic/Nonprofit Terms; Industry Terms: Not Available to Industry
Depositor comments: . Excitation = 462; Emission = 492
How to cite: mTFP1-EB3 was a gift from Michael Davidson (Addgene plasmid # 55477 ; http://n2t.net/addgene:55477 ; RRID:Addgene_55477)
