[The description below was written by a language model from this plasmid's Addgene catalogue record.]
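Description:
mTFP1-EB3 is a mammalian expression plasmid that produces human EB3 (microtubule end-binding protein 3, encoded by MAPRE3) fused to the monomeric teal fluorescent protein mTFP1. It is built on an mTFP1 fusion-vector backbone of about 4.75 kb before insertion of the gene. The record lists it as a high-copy plasmid propagated in bacteria under kanamycin selection, with a neomycin resistance marker that allows G418 selection of stably transfected mammalian cells. No feature table is provided, so the specific origin of replication and the promoters driving the resistance marker are not stated. The listed 3′ sequencing primer implies that an SV40 polyadenylation signal lies downstream of the expression cassette.

Expression of the fusion is driven by the CMV promoter, a strong constitutive promoter in most mammalian cell lines. According to the record, the mTFP1 tag is supplied by the backbone and sits at the C terminus of EB3, despite the order suggested by the plasmid name. The linker between the two parts and the cloning method are not recorded. mTFP1 is a monomeric variant derived from a Clavularia cyan fluorescent protein, with an excitation maximum at 462 nm and an emission maximum at 492 nm.

EB3 associates with the growing plus ends of microtubules, so the fusion serves as a localization marker for these ends in fluorescence imaging. Constructs of this type are generally used to follow microtubule growth dynamics in live cells. The plasmid also illustrates how mTFP1 performs as a fusion tag in the cyan-to-teal part of the spectrum.
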