>Addgene plasmid #55477 | mTFP1-EB3 | addgene partial sequence | sequence record 121672 | CMV-F 5'-CGCAAATGGGCGGTAGGCGTG-3'
GAGCTGGTTTAGTGAACCGTCAGATCCGCTAGCGCTACCGGACTCAGATCTCGAGCTCAAGCTTCGAATT
CTGCAGGTCGACTGCCACCATGGCCGTCAATGTGTACTCCACATCTGTGACCAGTGAAAATCTGAGTCGC
CATGATATGCTTGCATGGGTCAACGACTCCCTGCACCTCAACTATACCAAGATAGAACAGCTTTGTTCAG
GGGCAGCCTACTGCCAGTTCATGGACATGCTCTTCCCCGGCTGTGTGCACTTGAGGAAAGTGAAGTTCCA
GGCCAAACTAGAGCATGAATACATCCACAACTTCAAGGTGCTGCAAGCAGCTTTCAAGAAGATGGGTGTT
GACAAAATCATTCCTGTAGAGAAATTAGTGAAAGGAAAATTCCAAGATAATTTTGAGTTTATTCAGTGGT
TTAAGAAATTCTTTGACGCAAACTATGATGGAAAGGATTACAACCCTCTGCTGGCGCGGCAGGGCCAGGA
CGTAGCGCCACCTCCTAACCCAGGTGATCAGATCTTCAACAAATCCAAGAAACTCATTGGCACAGCAGTT
CCACAGAGGACGTCCCCCACAGGCCCAAAAAACATGCAGACCTCTGGCCGGCTGAGCAATGTGGCCCCCC
CCTGCATTCTCCGGAAGAATCCTCCATCAGCCCGAAATGGCGGCCATGAGACTGATGCCCAAATTCTTGA
ACTCAACCAACAGCTGGTGGACTTGAAGCTGACAGTGGATGGGCTGGAGAAGGAACGTGACTTCTACTTC
AGCAAACTTCGTGACATCGAGCTCATCTGCCAGGAGCATGAAAGTGAAAACAGCCCTGTTATCTCA
