>Addgene plasmid #55477 | mTFP1-EB3 | addgene partial sequence | sequence record 122384 | mTFP1-R1 5'-ACCTCCAGGTTGATGGTGTTg-3'
CCCTCGATCACGAAGGCGTGGCCATTCACGTTGCCCTCCATCTTCAGCTTGATCTTCATGTCGGGCTTGA
TTACGCCCATTGTGGTCTCCTCGCCCTTGCTCACCATGGTGGCGACCGGTGGATCCAGGTACTCGTCCTG
GTCTTCTTGTTGATGCTCTTCAATCTCATCGTCCTCAGGGGGTGCGAATCCTTCCTCTGTGGCATAGAGG
ATGCCAATGATGCCTGAGATAACAGGGCTGTTTTCACTTTCATGCTCCTGGCAGATGAGCTCGATGTCAC
GAAGTTTGCTGAAGTAGAAGTCACGTTCCTTCTCCAGCCCATCCACTGTCAGCTTCAAGTCCACCAGCTG
TTGGTTGAGTTCAAGAATTTGGGCATCAGTCTCATGGCCGCCATTTCGGGCTGATGGAGGATTCTTCCGG
AGAATGCAGGGGGGGGCCACATTGCTCAGCCGGCCAGAGGTCTGCATGTTTTTTGGGCCTGTGGGGGACG
TCCTCTGTGGAACTGCTGTGCCAATGAGTTTCTTGGATTTGTTGAAGATCTGATCACCTGGGTTAGGAGG
TGGCGCTACGTCCTGGCCCTGCCGCGCCAGCAGAGGGTTGTAATCCTTTCCATCATAGTTTGCGTCAAAG
AATTTCTTAAACCACTGAATAAACTCAAAATTATCTTGGAATTTTCCTTTCACTAATTTCTCTACAGGAA
TGATTTTGTCAACACCCATCTTCTT
